>Addgene plasmid #24950 | shRNA-DNMT1i(CDS) | addgene partial sequence | sequence record 30888 | 24950 with pLXSN-5
CGCCTACTCCTTCTCTAGGCGCCGGAATTAGATCGATCTCTCGAGGTCGACGGTATCGATAAGCTTAAAA
AGGAACCAAGCAAGAAGTGATCTCTTGAATCACTTCTTGCTTGGTTCCGGGGATCTGTGGTCTCATACAG
AACTTATAAGATTCCCAAATCCAAAGACATTTCACGTTTATGGTGATTTCCCAGAACACATAGCGACATG
CAAATATTGCAGGGCGCCACTCCCCTGTCCCTCACAGCCATCTTCCTGCCAGGGCGCACGCGCGCTGGGT
GTTCCCGCCTAGTGACACTGGGCCCGCGATTCCTTGGAGCGGGTTGATGACGTCAGCGTTCGAATTCTAC
CGGGTAGGGGAGGCGCTTTTCCCAAGGCAGTCTGGAGCATGCGCTTTAGCAGCCCCGCTGGGCACTTGGC
GCTACACAAGTGGCCTCTGGCCTCGCACACATTCCACATCCACCGGTAGGCGCCAACCGGCTCCGTTCTT
TGGTGGCCCCTTCGCGCCACCTTCTACTCCTCCCCTAGTCAGGAAGTTCCCCCCCGCCCCGCAGCTCGCG
TCGTGCAGGACGTGACAAATGGAAGTAGCACGTCTCACTAGTCTCGTGCAGATGGACAGCACCGCTGAGC
AATGGAAGCGGGTAGGCCTTTGGGGCAGCGGCCAATAGCAGCTTTGCTCCTTCGCTTTCTGGGCTCAGAG
GCTGGGAAGGGGTGGGTCCGGGGGCGGGCTCAGGGGCGGGCTCAGGGGCGGGGCGGGCGCCCGAAGGTCC
TCCGGAGGCCCGGCATTCTGCACGCTTCAAAAGCGCACGTCTGCCGCGCTGTTCTCCTCTTCCTCATCTC
CGGGCCTTTCGACCTGCAGCCCAAGCTAGCTTACCATGACCGAGTACAAGCCNACGGTGCGCC
