>Addgene plasmid #24950 | shRNA-DNMT1i(CDS) | addgene partial sequence | sequence record 30889 | 24950 with H1
GGATTTGGGATCTTATAGTTCTGTATGAGACCACAGATCCCCGGAACCAAGCAAGAAGTGATTCAAGAGA
TCACTTCTTGCTTGGTTCCTTTTTAAGCTTATCGATACCGTCGACCTCGAGAGATCGATCTAATTCCGGC
GCCTAGAGAAGGAGTGAGGGCTGGATAAAGGGAGGATCGAGGCGGGGTCGAACGAGGAGGTTCAAGGGGG
AGAGACGGGGCGGATGGAGGAAGAGGAGGCGGAGGCTTAGGGTGTACAAAGGGCTTGACCCAGGGAGGGG
GGTCAAAAGCCAAGGCTTCCCAGGTCACGATGTAGGGGACCTGGTCTGGGTGTCCATGCGGGCCAGGTGA
AAAGACCTTGATCTTAACCTGGGTGATGAGGTCTCGGTTAAAGGTGCCGTCTCGCGGCCATCCGACGTTA
AAGGTTGGCCATTCTGCAGAGCAGAAGGTAACCCAACGTCTCTTCTTGACATCTACCGACTGGTTGTGAG
CGATCCGCTCGACATCTTTCCAGTGACCTAAGGTCAAACTTAAGGGAGTGGTAACAGTCTGGCCCTAATT
TTCAGACAAATACAGAAACACAGTCAGACAGAGACAACACAGAACGATGCTGCAGCGCTGCAGCAGACAA
GACGCGCGGCTTCGGTTCCAAACCGAAAGCAAAAATTCAGACGGAGGCGGGAACTGTTTTAGGTTCTCGT
CTCCTACCAGAACCACATATCCTGACGGGGTCGGATTCCACATCGACTCCCTTCCTCAGGTCGGGCCACA
AAAACGGCCCCCAAAGTCCCTGGGACGTCTCCCAGGGTTGCGGCCGGGTGTTCAGAACTCGTCAGTTCCA
CCACGGGTCCGCCAGATACAGAGCTAGTTAGCTAACTAGTACAGACGCAGGCGCAAACATTANATGCCGG
CACAAACCCGC
