[The description below was written by a language model from this plasmid's Addgene catalogue record.]
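Description:
shRNA-DNMT1i(CDS) is a retroviral RNA interference plasmid built on the commercial pSuper Retro backbone (about 6.3 kb without insert). It is designed for delivery of a short hairpin RNA into mammalian cells. In bacteria it is propagated under ampicillin selection, and transduced or transfected mammalian cells can be selected with puromycin. No feature table accompanies the record, so the exact arrangement of the retroviral long terminal repeats, packaging signal, origin of replication and marker cassettes is not documented here. As a retroviral vector, it would normally be introduced into a packaging cell line to produce particles that stably integrate the hairpin cassette into target cells.

The insert is a short hairpin directed against human DNMT1, the maintenance DNA methyltransferase. As the name indicates, the target site lies within the coding sequence of the transcript. It was introduced by restriction enzyme cloning of a synthetic oligonucleotide, whose 19-nucleotide target sequence is given in the depositor comments. The record does not explicitly state the promoter, although the use of an H1 sequencing primer is consistent with the RNA polymerase III H1 promoter that typically drives hairpin expression in the pSuper family. Once transcribed, the hairpin is processed by the cellular RNAi machinery into a small interfering RNA that reduces DNMT1 mRNA levels.

The construct is associated with a study of how DNMT1 maintains progenitor function in self-renewing somatic tissue. This points to its use for stable DNMT1 knockdown in human cells to examine loss-of-function effects on progenitor maintenance and differentiation.
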