Addgene plasmid #24950: shRNA-DNMT1i(CDS)
Depositing lab: Paul Khavari. Depositing organization: Stanford University. Publication: DNMT1 maintains progenitor function in self-renewing somatic tissue. Sen GL, Reuter JA, Webster DE, Zhu L, Khavari PA. Nature. 2010 Jan 28. 463(7280):563-7. 10.1038/nature08683 PubMed 20081831.
Backbone
  Vector backbone: pSuper Retro
  Backbone manufacturer: OligoEngine
  Backbone size w/o insert (bp): 6349
  Vector type: Mammalian Expression, Retroviral, RNAi
  Selectable markers: Puromycin
Growth in bacteria
  Bacterial resistance: Ampicillin, 100 μg/mL
  Growth temperature: 37°C
  Growth strain: DH5alpha
  Copy number: Unknown
Gene/Insert
  Gene/Insert name: shRNA DNMT1i CDS
  Species: H. sapiens (human)
  Cloning method: Restriction Enzyme
  Sequencing primers: 5′ pLXSN-5; 3′ H1
Terms and licenses: Academic/Nonprofit Terms; Industry Terms: Not Available to Industry
Depositor comments: DNMT1i shRNA oligo seq is - GGAACCAAGCAAGAAGTGA
How to cite: shRNA-DNMT1i(CDS) was a gift from Paul Khavari (Addgene plasmid # 24950 ; http://n2t.net/addgene:24950 ; RRID:Addgene_24950)
